>Addgene plasmid #209179 | pcDNA3.1 NKX6-2-Venus R200W | addgene full sequence | sequence record 413581 | Addgene NGS Result
GACGGATCGGGAGATCTCCCGATCCCCTATGGTGCACTCTCAGTACAATCTGCTCTGATGCCGCATAGTT
AAGCCAGTATCTGCTCCCTGCTTGTGTGTTGGAGGTCGCTGAGTAGTGCGCGAGCAAAATTTAAGCTACA
ACAAGGCAAGGCTTGACCGACAATTGCATGAAGAATCTGCTTAGGGTTAGGCGTTTTGCGCTGCTTCGCG
ATGTACGGGCCAGATATACGCGTTGACATTGATTATTGACTAGTTATTAATAGTAATCAATTACGGGGTC
ATTAGTTCATAGCCCATATATGGAGTTCCGCGTTACATAACTTACGGTAAATGGCCCGCCTGGCTGACCG
CCCAACGACCCCCGCCCATTGACGTCAATAATGACGTATGTTCCCATAGTAACGCCAATAGGGACTTTCC
ATTGACGTCAATGGGTGGAGTATTTACGGTAAACTGCCCACTTGGCAGTACATCAAGTGTATCATATGCC
AAGTACGCCCCCTATTGACGTCAATGACGGTAAATGGCCCGCCTGGCATTATGCCCAGTACATGACCTTA
TGGGACTTTCCTACTTGGCAGTACATCTACGTATTAGTCATCGCTATTACCATGGTGATGCGGTTTTGGC
AGTACATCAATGGGCGTGGATAGCGGTTTGACTCACGGGGATTTCCAAGTCTCCACCCCATTGACGTCAA
TGGGAGTTTGTTTTGGCACCAAAATCAACGGGACTTTCCAAAATGTCGTAACAACTCCGCCCCATTGACG
CAAATGGGCGGTAGGCGTGTACGGTGGGAGGTCTATATAAGCAGAGCTCTCTGGCTAACTAGAGAACCCA
CTGCTTACTGGCTTATCGAAATTAATACGACTCACTATAGGGAGACCCAAGCTGGCTAGCGACACCATGG
ACACAAACAGACCTGGCGCCTTTGTGCTGTCTAGCGCTCCTCTGGCCGCTCTGCACAATATGGCCGAGAT
GAAGACCAGCCTGTTTCCATACGCTCTGCAGGGACCTGCCGGCTTTAAGGCTCCTGCTCTTGGAGGACTG
GGAGCACAACTGCCTCTGGGAACACCTCACGGCATCAGCGATATTCTGGGCAGACCTGTTGGAGCTGCTG
GCGGAGGATTGCTCGGAGGACTGCCTAGACTGAATGGACTGGCTTCTTCTGCCGGCGTGTACTTTGGACC
TGCTGCTGCCGTTGCCAGAGGCTATCCTAAACCTCTGGCTGAGCTTCCCGGCAGACCTCCTATTTTTTGG
CCTGGTGTTGTGCAGGGCGCTCCTTGGAGAGATCCTAGACTTGCTGGACCAGCTCCTGCAGGCGGAGTGC
TGGATAAGGATGGCAAGAAGAAGCACAGCAGACCCACCTTCAGCGGCCAGCAGATCTTTGCCCTGGAAAA
GACCTTCGAGCAGACCAAGTATCTGGCTGGCCCTGAGAGAGCCAGACTGGCCTATTCTCTGGGCATGACC
GAGAGCCAAGTGAAAGTGTGGTTCCAGAACAGATGGACCAAGTGGCGGAAGAGACATGCCGTGGAAATGG
CCAGCGCCAAGAAGAAACAGGACAGCGACGCCGAGAAGCTGAAAGTTGGAGGCTCCGATGCCGAGGACGA
CGACGAGTATAATAGACCTCTGGACCCCAACAGCGACGATGAGAAGATCACCCGGCTGCTGAAGAAACAC
AAGCCCAGCAATCTGGCCCTGGTGTCTCCTTGTGGTGGCGGAGCTGGGGATGCACTTGGATCCGGCGGAG
GTGGAAGCGGCGGAGGCGGATCTGGTACCATGGTTTCTAAGGGCGAAGAACTGTTCACCGGCGTGGTGCC
TATCCTGGTGGAACTGGATGGGGATGTGAACGGCCACAAGTTCTCTGTGTCTGGCGAAGGCGAAGGGGAT
GCCACATACGGCAAGCTGACCCTGAAGCTGATCTGCACCACAGGCAAACTGCCCGTGCCTTGGCCTACAC
TGGTCACAACACTCGGCTACGGCCTGCAGTGCTTTGCCAGATATCCCGACCACATGAAGCAGCACGATTT
CTTCAAGAGCGCCATGCCTGAGGGCTACGTGCAAGAGCGGACCATCTTCTTCAAGGACGACGGCAACTAC
AAGACCAGGGCCGAAGTGAAGTTCGAGGGCGACACCCTGGTCAACAGAATCGAGCTGAAGGGCATCGACT
TTAAAGAGGACGGCAACATCCTGGGCCACAAGCTCGAGTACAACTACAACAGCCACAACGTGTACATCAC
CGCCGACAAGCAGAAGAACGGCATCAAGGCCAACTTCAAGATCCGGCACAACATCGAGGATGGCGGCGTG
CAGCTGGCCGATCACTATCAGCAGAACACCCCTATCGGAGATGGCCCCGTCCTGCTGCCTGATAACCACT
ACCTGAGCTACCAGTCTGCCCTGAGCAAGGACCCCAATGAGAAGAGGGATCACATGGTGCTGCTGGAATT
CGTGACAGCCGCCGGAATCACACTCGGCATGGACGAGCTGTACAAATGAGGATCCTAAGGGCCCGTTTAA
ACCCGCTGATCAGCCTCGACTGTGCCTTCTAGTTGCCAGCCATCTGTTGTTTGCCCCTCCCCCGTGCCTT
CCTTGACCCTGGAAGGTGCCACTCCCACTGTCCTTTCCTAATAAAATGAGGAAATTGCATCGCATTGTCT
GAGTAGGTGTCATTCTATTCTGGGGGGTGGGGTGGGGCAGGACAGCAAGGGGGAGGATTGGGAAGACAAT
AGCAGGCATGCTGGGGATGCGGTGGGCTCTATGGCTTCTGAGGCGGAAAGAACCAGCTGGGGCTCTAGGG
GGTATCCCC
[124 nt withheld, positions 2810-2933]
C
[91 nt withheld, positions 2935-3025]
A
[49 nt withheld, positions 3027-3075]
CCTTTGACGTTGGAGTCCACGTTCTTT
[37 nt withheld, positions 3103-3139]
ACCCTATCTCGGTCTATTCTTTTGATTTATAAGGGATTTTGCCGATTTCGGCCTATTGGTTAAAAAATGA
GCTGATTTAACAAAAATTTAACGCGAATTAATTCTGTGGAATGTGTGTCAGTTAGGGTGTGGAAAGTCCC
CAGGCTCCCCAGCAGGCAGAAGTATGCAAAGCATGCATCTCAATTAGTCAGCAACCAGGTGTGGAAAGTC
CCCAGGCTCCCCAGCAGGCAGAAGTATGCAAAGCATGCATCTCAATTAGTCAGCAACCATAGTCCCGCCC
CTAACTCCGCCCATCCCGCCCCTAACTCCGCCCAGTTCCGCCCATTCTCCGCCCCATGGCTGACTAATTT
TTTTTATTTATGCAGAGGCCGAGGCCGCCTCTGCCTCTGAGCTATTCCAGAAGTAGTGAGGAGGCTTTTT
TGGAGGCCTAGGCTTTTGCAAAAAGCTCCCGGGAGCTTGTATATCCATTTTCGGATCTGATCAAGAGACA
GGATGAGGATCGTTTCGCATGATTGAACAAGATGGATTGCACGCAGGTTCTCCGGCCGCTTGGGTGGAGA
GGCTATTCGGCTATGACTGGGCACAACAGACAATCGGCTGCTCTGATGCCGCCGTGTTCCGGCTGTCAGC
GCAGGGGCGCCCGGTTCTTTTTGTCAAGACCGACCTGTCCGGTGCCCTGAATGAACTGCAGGACGAGGCA
GCGCGGCTATCGTGGCTGGCCACGACGGGCGTTCCTTGCGCAGCTGTGCTCGACGTTGTCACTGAAGCGG
GAAGGGACTGGCTGCTATTGGGCGAAGTGCCGGGGCAGGATCTCCTGTCATCTCACCTTGCTCCTGCCGA
GAAAGTATCCATCATGGCTGATGCAATGCGGCGGCTGCATACGCTTGATCCGGCTACCTGCCCATTCGAC
CACCAAGCGAAACATCGCATCGAGCGAGCACGTACTCGGATGGAAGCCGGTCTTGTCGATCAGGATGATC
TGGACGAAGAGCATCAGGGGCTCGCGCCAGCCGAACTGTTCGCCAGGCTCAAGGCGCGCATGCCCGACGG
CGAGGATCTCGTCGTGACCCATGGCGATGCCTGCTTGCCGAATATCATGGTGGAAAATGGCCGCTTTTCT
GGATTCATCGACTGTGGCCGGCTGGGTGTGGCGGACCGCTATCAGGACATAGCGTTGGCTACCCGTGATA
TTGCTGAAGAGCTTGGCGGCGAATGGGCTGACCGCTTCCTCGTGCTTTACGGTATCGCCGCTCCCGATTC
GCAGCGCATCGCCTTCTATCGCCTTCTTGACGAGTTCTTCTGAGCGGGACTCTGGGGTTCGAAATGACCG
ACCAAGCGACGCCCAACCTGCCATCACGAGATTTCGATTCCACCGCCGCCTTCTATGAAAGGTTGGGCTT
CGGAATCGTTTTCCGGGACGCCGGCTGGATGATCCTCCAGCGCGGGGATCTCATGCTGGAGTTCTTCGCC
CACCCCAACTTGTTTATTGCAGCTTATAATGGTTACAAATAAAGCAATAGCATCACAAATTTCACAAATA
AAGCATTTTTTTCACTGCATTCTAGTTGTGGTTTGTCCAAACTCATCAATGTATCTTATCATGTCTGTAT
ACCGTCGACCTCTAGCTAGAGCTTGGCGTAATCATGGTCATAGCTGTTTCCTGTGTGAAATTGTTATCCG
CTCACAATTCCACACAACATACGAGCCGGAAGCATAAAGTGTAAAGCCTGGGGTGCCTAATGAGTGAGCT
AACTCACATTAATTGCGTTGCGCTCACTGCCCGCTTTCCAGTCGGGAAACCTGTCGTGCCAGCTGCATTA
ATGAATCGGCCAACGCGCGGGGAGAGGCGGTTTGCGTATTGGGCGCTCTTCCGCTTCCTCGCTCACTGAC
TCGCTGCGCTCGGTCGTTCGGCTGCGGCGAGCGGTATCAGCTCACTCAAAGGCGGTAATACGGTTATCCA
CAGAATCAGGGGATAACGCAGGAAAGAACATGTGAGCAAAAGGCCAGCAAAAGGCCAGGAACCGTAAAAA
GGCCGCGTTGCTGGCGTTTTTCCATAGGCTCCGCCCCCCTGACGAGCATCACAAAAATCGACGCTCAAGT
CAGAGGTGGCGAAACCCGACAGGACTATAAAGATACCAGGCGTTTCCCCCTGGAAGCTCCCTCGTGCGCT
CTCCTGTTCCGACCCTGCCGCTTACCGGATACCTGTCCGCCTTTCTCCCTTCGGGAAGCGTGGCGCTTTC
TCATAGCTCACGCTGTAGGTATCTCAGTTCGGTGTAGGTCGTTCGCTCCAAGCTGGGCTGTGTGCACGAA
CCCCCCGTTCAGCCCGACCGCTGCGCCTTATCCGGTAACTATCGTCTTGAGTCCAACCCGGTAAGACACG
ACTTATCGCCACTGGCAGCAGCCACTGGTAACAGGATTAGCAGAGCGAGGTATGTAGGCGGTGCTACAGA
GTTCTTGAAGTGGTGGCCTAACTACGGCTACACTAGAAGAACAGTATTTGGTATCTGCGCTCTGCTGAAG
CCAGTTACCTTCGGAAAAAGAGTTGGTAGCTCTTGATCCGGCAAACAAACCACCGCTGGTAGCGGTGGTT
TTTTTGTTTGCAAGCAGCAGATTACGCGCAGAAAAAAAGGATCTCAAGAAGATCCTTTGATCTTTTCTAC
GGGGTCTGACGCTCAGTGGAACGAAAACTCACGTTAAGGGATTTTGGTCATGAGATTATCAAAAAGGATC
TTCACCTAGATCCTTTTAAATTAAAAATGAAGTTTTAAATCAATCTAAAGTATATATGAGTAAACTTGGT
CTGACAGTTACCAATGCTTAATCAGTGAGGCACCTATCTCAGCGATCTGTCTATTTCGTTCATCCATAGT
TGCCTGACTCCCCGTCGTGTAGATAACTACGATACGGGAGGGCTTACCATCTGGCCCCAGTGCTGCAATG
ATACCGCGAGACCCACGCTCACCGGCTCCAGATTTATCAGCAATAAACCAGCCAGCCGGAAGGGCCGAGC
GCAGAAGTGGTCCTGCAACTTTATCCGCCTCCATCCAGTCTATTAATTGTTGCCGGGAAGCTAGAGTAAG
TAGTTCGCCAGTTAATAGTTTGCGCAACGTTGTTGCCATTGCTACAGGCATCGTGGTGTCACGCTCGTCG
TTTGGTATGGCTTCATTCAGCTCCGGTTCCCAACGATCAAGGCGAGTTACATGATCCCCCATGTTGTGCA
AAAAAGCGGTTAGCTCCTTCGGTCCTCCGATCGTTGTCAGAAGTAAGTTGGCCGCAGTGTTATCACTCAT
GGTTATGGCAGCACTGCATAATTCTCTTACTGTCATGCCATCCGTAAGATGCTTTTCTGTGACTGGTGAG
TACTCAACCAAGTCATTCTGAGAATAGTGTATGCGGCGACCGAGTTGCTCTTGCCCGGCGTCAATACGGG
ATAATACCGCGCCACATAGCAGAACTTTAAAAGTGCTCATCATTGGAAAACGTTCTTCGGGGCGAAAACT
CTCAAGGATCTTACCGCTGTTGAGATCCAGTTCGATGTAACCCACTCGTGCACCCAACTGATCTTCAGCA
TCTTTTACTTTCACCAGCGTTTCTGGGTGAGCAAAAACAGGAAGGCAAAATGCCGCAAAAAAGGGAATAA
GGGCGACACGGAAATGTTGAATACTCATACTCTTCCTTTTTCAATATTATTGAAGCATTTATCAGGGTTA
TTGTCTCATGAGCGGATACATATTTGAATGTATTTAGAAAAATAAACAAATAGGGGTTCCGCGCACATTT
CCCCGAAAAGTGCCACCTGACGTC
Features (pLannotate 1.2.2; 21 found; start..end, strand, type, name):
     28..80      -  misc_feature   bom (fragment): basis of mobility region from pBR322
    235..614     +  enhancer       CMV enhancer: human cytomegalovirus immediate early enhancer
    615..818     +  promoter       CMV promoter: human cytomegalovirus (CMV) immediate early promoter
    814..847     +  LTR            5' LTR (truncated) (fragment): truncated 5' long terminal repeat (LTR) from HIV-1
    863..881     +  promoter       T7 promoter: promoter for bacteriophage T7 RNA polymerase
    907..1737    +  CDS            NKX6-2: NKX62_HUMAN - Also known as GTX, NKX6B. Experimental evidence at protein level: Swiss-Prot protein existence level 1. Transcription factor with repressor activity involved in the regulation of axon-glial interactions at myelin paranodes in oligodendrocytes. Binds to the consensus DNA sequence 5'-(A/T)TTAATGA- 3'. In oligodendrocytes, binds to MBP and PLP1 promoter regions. From Homo sapiens (Human).
   1780..2496    +  CDS            Venus: Venus is a basic (constitutively fluorescent) yellow fluorescent protein published in 2002, derived from Aequorea victoria. It is reported to be a rapidly-maturing weak dimer with moderate acid sensitivity.
   2540..2764    +  polyA_signal   bGH poly(A) signal: bovine growth hormone polyadenylation signal
   2768..2789    +  promoter       SV40 promoter (fragment): SV40 enhancer and early promoter
   2810..3238    +  rep_origin     f1 ori (sequence partly withheld): f1 bacteriophage origin of replication; arrow indicates direction of (+) strand synthesis
   3252..3581    +  promoter       SV40 promoter: SV40 enhancer and early promoter
   3648..4439    +  CDS            neo: KKA2_KLEPN - Also known as kan, nptII. Experimental evidence at protein level: Swiss-Prot protein existence level 1. Resistance to kanamycin, neomycin, paromomycin, ribostamycin, butirosin and gentamicin B. From Klebsiella pneumoniae.
   4463..4621    +  CDS            ble (fragment): BLE_KLEPN - Experimental evidence at protein level: Swiss-Prot protein existence level 1. Binding protein with a strong affinity to the bleomycin family of antibiotics. Binds to CL990; an antimitotic-antibiotic compound. From Klebsiella pneumoniae.
   4616..4737    +  polyA_signal   SV40 poly(A) signal: SV40 polyadenylation signal
   4810..4826    -  protein_bind   lac operator: The lac repressor binds to the lac operator to inhibit transcription in E. coli. This inhibition can be relieved by adding lactose or isopropyl-β-D-thiogalactopyranoside (IPTG). lac repressor encoded by lacI
   4834..4864    -  promoter       lac promoter: promoter for the E. coli lac operon
   4879..4900    -  protein_bind   CAP binding site: CAP binding activates transcription in the presence of cAMP. E. coli catabolite activator protein
   4913..5005    -  CDS            lacI (fragment): lac repressor; lacI; The lac repressor binds to the lac operator to inhibit transcription in E. coli. This inhibition can be relieved by adding lactose or isopropyl-β-D-thiogalactopyranoside (IPTG).
   5188..5776    -  rep_origin     ori: high-copy-number ColE1/pMB1/pBR322/pUC origin of replication
   5947..6807    -  CDS            AmpR: β-lactamase; bla; confers resistance to ampicillin, carbenicillin, and related antibiotics
   6808..6912    -  promoter       AmpR promoter: bla
