[The description below was written by a language model from this plasmid's Addgene catalogue record and pLannotate feature annotations shown in this document.]
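Description:
pcDNA3.1 NKX6-2-Venus R200W is a mammalian expression plasmid built on the Invitrogen pcDNA3.1 backbone, with a sequenced length of about 6.9 kb. It is maintained in E. coli as a high-copy plasmid through a ColE1/pUC-type origin and selected with ampicillin via the β-lactamase gene. An f1 origin is also present, a standard backbone element that permits single-stranded DNA production. For mammalian cells, an SV40 early promoter drives the neomycin phosphotransferase gene, followed by an SV40 polyadenylation signal, allowing G418 selection of stable transfectants. Several short annotations in the feature table (fragments of an HIV-1 LTR, ble, lacI and an extra SV40 promoter piece) are small partial matches typical of automated annotation of this backbone rather than functional modules.

The payload is a roughly 1.6 kb open reading frame encoding human NKX6-2 (also known as GTX or NKX6B), a homeodomain transcription factor with repressor activity in oligodendrocytes, carrying the R200W missense substitution associated with spastic ataxia 8 (SPAX8). The NKX6-2 coding sequence is fused at its C terminus, through a short linker region, to the yellow fluorescent protein Venus. Expression is driven by the CMV immediate-early enhancer and promoter and terminated by the bovine growth hormone polyadenylation signal; a T7 promoter sits just upstream of the insert and could support in vitro transcription. The depositor notes that the nucleotide sequence was codon-optimised for mammalian expression, so it differs from the consensus cDNA while encoding the same amino acid sequence apart from the mutation. The construct is intended for visualising the expression and behaviour of the disease-linked mutant in transfected mammalian cells, in the context of work asking whether SPAX8 involves protein misfolding.
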