Addgene plasmid #209179: pcDNA3.1 NKX6-2-Venus R200W
Purpose: Mammalian expression of SPAX8-related missense mutation (R200W) in human NKX6-2 fused with the Venus fluorescent protein
Depositing lab: Federico Herrera. Depositing organization: Universidade de Lisboa. Publication: Is spastic ataxia 8 a protein misfolding disorder?. Ferreira-Peralta P, Franca B, Murtinheira F, Rodrigues MS, Herrera F. Biochim Biophys Acta Mol Basis Dis. 2023 Sep 9;1870(1):166882. doi: 10.1016/j.bbadis.2023.166882. PubMed 37696463.
Backbone
  Vector backbone: pcDNA3.1
  Backbone manufacturer: Invitrogen
  Backbone size w/o insert (bp): 5350
  Vector type: Mammalian Expression
  Selectable markers: Neomycin (select with G418)
Growth in bacteria
  Bacterial resistance: Ampicillin, 100 μg/mL
  Growth temperature: 37°C
  Growth strain: DH5alpha
  Copy number: High Copy
Gene/Insert
  Gene/Insert name: NKX6-2 (R200W) fused with Venus (alt names: GTX; NKX6B)
  Species: H. sapiens (human)
  Insert size (bp): 1593
  Mutation: NKX6-2 (R200W)
  Entrez Gene: NKX6-2 (a.k.a. GTX, NKX6.2, NKX6B, SPAX8)
  Promoter: CMV
  Tag / fusion protein: Venus (C terminal on insert)
  Cloning method: Unknown
  Sequencing primers: 5′ CMV-F; 3′ BGH-rev
Terms and licenses: Academic/Nonprofit Terms; Industry Terms: Not Available to Industry
Depositor comments: The nucleotide sequence is not the consensus cDNA sequence, since it was optimized for mamalian expression with GeneArt services. However, the amino acid sequence is the same.
How to cite: pcDNA3.1 NKX6-2-Venus R200W was a gift from Federico Herrera (Addgene plasmid # 209179 ; http://n2t.net/addgene:209179 ; RRID:Addgene_209179)
