>Addgene plasmid #209179 | pcDNA3.1 NKX6-2-Venus R200W | depositor partial sequence | sequence record 407900 | NKX6-2-Venus R200W Insert
ATGGACACAAACAGACCTGGCGCCTTTGTGCTGTCTAGCGCTCCTCTGGCCGCTCTGCACAATATGGCCG
AGATGAAGACCAGCCTGTTTCCATACGCTCTGCAGGGACCTGCCGGCTTTAAGGCTCCTGCTCTTGGAGG
ACTGGGAGCACAACTGCCTCTGGGAACACCTCACGGCATCAGCGATATTCTGGGCAGACCTGTTGGAGCT
GCTGGCGGAGGATTGCTCGGAGGACTGCCTAGACTGAATGGACTGGCTTCTTCTGCCGGCGTGTACTTTG
GACCTGCTGCTGCCGTTGCCAGAGGCTATCCTAAACCTCTGGCTGAGCTTCCCGGCAGACCTCCTATTTT
TTGGCCTGGTGTTGTGCAGGGCGCTCCTTGGAGAGATCCTAGACTTGCTGGACCAGCTCCTGCAGGCGGA
GTGCTGGATAAGGATGGCAAGAAGAAGCACAGCAGACCCACCTTCAGCGGCCAGCAGATCTTTGCCCTGG
AAAAGACCTTCGAGCAGACCAAGTATCTGGCTGGCCCTGAGAGAGCCAGACTGGCCTATTCTCTGGGCAT
GACCGAGAGCCAAGTGAAAGTGTGGTTCCAGAACAGATGGACCAAGTGGCGGAAGAGACATGCCGTGGAA
ATGGCCAGCGCCAAGAAGAAACAGGACAGCGACGCCGAGAAGCTGAAAGTTGGAGGCTCCGATGCCGAGG
ACGACGACGAGTATAATAGACCTCTGGACCCCAACAGCGACGATGAGAAGATCACCCGGCTGCTGAAGAA
ACACAAGCCCAGCAATCTGGCCCTGGTGTCTCCTTGTGGTGGCGGAGCTGGGGATGCACTTGGATCCGGC
GGAGGTGGAAGCGGCGGAGGCGGATCTGGTACCATGGTTTCTAAGGGCGAAGAACTGTTCACCGGCGTGG
TGCCTATCCTGGTGGAACTGGATGGGGATGTGAACGGCCACAAGTTCTCTGTGTCTGGCGAAGGCGAAGG
GGATGCCACATACGGCAAGCTGACCCTGAAGCTGATCTGCACCACAGGCAAACTGCCCGTGCCTTGGCCT
ACACTGGTCACAACACTCGGCTACGGCCTGCAGTGCTTTGCCAGATATCCCGACCACATGAAGCAGCACG
ATTTCTTCAAGAGCGCCATGCCTGAGGGCTACGTGCAAGAGCGGACCATCTTCTTCAAGGACGACGGCAA
CTACAAGACCAGGGCCGAAGTGAAGTTCGAGGGCGACACCCTGGTCAACAGAATCGAGCTGAAGGGCATC
GACTTTAAAGAGGACGGCAACATCCTGGGCCACAAGCTCGAGTACAACTACAACAGCCACAACGTGTACA
TCACCGCCGACAAGCAGAAGAACGGCATCAAGGCCAACTTCAAGATCCGGCACAACATCGAGGATGGCGG
CGTGCAGCTGGCCGATCACTATCAGCAGAACACCCCTATCGGAGATGGCCCCGTCCTGCTGCCTGATAAC
CACTACCTGAGCTACCAGTCTGCCCTGAGCAAGGACCCCAATGAGAAGAGGGATCACATGGTGCTGCTGG
AATTCGTGACAGCCGCCGGAATCACACTCGGCATGGACGAGCTGTACAAATGA
