>Addgene plasmid #209179 | pcDNA3.1 NKX6-2-Venus R200W | depositor partial sequence | sequence record 407901 | Sanger Sequencing of insert using BGH-ver
AGCAGGGGGAGTTCTGGATAAGAAGGCAAGAAGAAGCCCAGCAGACCCACCTTCAGCGGCCAGCAGATCT
TTGCCCTGGAAAAGACCTTCGAGCAGACCAAGTATCTGGCTGGCCCTGAGAGAGCCAGACTGGCCTATTC
TCTGGGCATGACCGAGAGCCAAGTGAAAGTGTGGTTCCAGAACAGATGGACCAAGTGGCGGAAGAGACAT
GCCGTGGAAATGGCCAGCGCCAAGAAGAAACAGGACAGCGACGCCGAGAAGCTGAAAGTTGGAGGCTCCG
ATGCCGAGGACGACGACGAGTATAATAGACCTCTGGACCCCAACAGCGACGATGAGAAGATCACCCGGCT
GCTGAAGAAACACAAGCCCAGCAATCTGGCCCTGGTGTCTCCTTGTGGTGGCGGAGCTGGGGATGCACTT
GGATCCGGCGGAGGTGGAAGCGGCGGAGGCGGATCTGGTACCATGGTTTCTAAGGGCGAAGAACTGTTCA
CCGGCGTGGTGCCTATCCTGGTGGAACTGGATGGGGATGTGAACGGCCACAAGTTCTCTGTGTCTGGCGA
AGGCGAAGGGGATGCCACATACGGCAAGCTGACCCTGAAGCTGATCTGCACCACAGGCAAACTGCCCGTG
CCTTGGCCTACACTGGTCACAACACTCGGCTACGGCCTGCAGTGCTTTGCCAGATATCCCGACCACATGA
AGCAGCACGATTTCTTCAAGAGCGCCATGCCTGAGGGCTACGTGCAAGAGCGGACCATCTTCTTCAAGGA
CGACGGCAACTACAAGACCAGGGCCGAAGTGAAGTTCGAGGGCGACACCCTGGTCAACAGAATCGAGCTG
AAGGGCATCGACTTTAAAGAGGACGGCAACATCCTGGGCCACAAGCTCGAGTACAACTACAACAGCCACA
ACGTGTACATCACCGCCGACAAGCAGAAGAACGGCATCAAGGCCAACTTCAAGATCCGGCACAACATCGA
GGATGGCGGCGTGCAGCTGGCCGATCACTATCAGCAGAACACCCCTATCGGAGATGGCCCCGTCCTGCTG
CCTGATAACCACTACCTGAGCTACCAGTCTGCCCTGAGCAAGGACCCCAATGAGAAGAGGGATCACATGG
TGCTGCTGGAATTCGTGACAGCCGCCGGAATCACACTCGGCATGGACGAGCTGTACAAATGAGGACTCCT
AAGGCCCGTACCCNNNN
